>Addgene plasmid #180400 | AAV.CBA.YFP.miR-E_shSrpk3-1 | depositor full sequence | sequence record 350478 | Full Sequence
GGCCGCCTCGACTAGGGATAACAGGGTAATTGTTTGAATGAGGCTTCAGTACTTTACAGAATCGTTGCCT
GCACATCTTGGAAACACTTGCTGGGATTACTTCGACTTCTTAACCCAACAGAAGGCTCGAGAAGGTATAT
TGCTGTTGACAGTGAGCGCAGCCTGAGAACATCTTACTGATAGTGAAGCCACAGATGTATCAGTAAGATG
TTCTCAGGCTTTGCCTACTGCCTCGGACTTCAAGGGGCTAGAATTCGAGCAATTATCTTGTTTACTAAAA
CTGAATACCTTGCTATCTCTTTGATACATTTTTACAAAGCTGAATTAAAATGGTATAAATTAAATCACTT
TTTTCAATTGACGCGTAAGCTTATCGATAATCAACCTCTGGATTACAAAATTTGTGAAAGATTGACTGGT
ATTCTTAACTATGTTGCTCCTTTTACGCTATGTGGATACGCTGCTTTAATGCCTTTGTATCATGCTATTG
CTTCCCGTATGGCTTTCATTTTCTCCTCCTTGTATAAATCCTGGTTGCTGTCTCTTTATGAGGAGTTGTG
GCCCGTTGTCAGGCAACGTGGCGTGGTGTGCACTGTGTTTGCTGACGCAACCCCCACTGGTTGGGGCATT
GCCACCACCTGTCAGCTCCTTTCCGGGACTTTCGCTTTCCCCCTCCCTATTGCCACGGCGGAACTCATCG
CCGCCTGCCTTGCCCGCTGCTGGACAGGGGCTCGGCTGTTGGGCACTGACAATTCCGTGGTGTTGTCGGG
GAAATCATCGTCCTTTCCTTGGCTGCTCGCCTGTGTTGCCACCTGGATTCTGCGCGGGACGTCCTTCTGC
TACGTCCCTTCGGCCCTCAATCCAGCGGACCTTCCTTCCCGCGGCCTGCTGCCGGCTCTGCGGCCTCTTC
CGCGTCTTCGCCTTCGCCCTCAGACGAGTCGGATCTCCCTTTGGGCCGCCTCCCCGCATCGATACCGTCG
ACTCGCTGATCAGCCTCGACTGTGCCTTCTAGTTGCCAGCCATCTGTTGTTTGCCCCTCCCCCGTGCCTT
CCTTGACCCTGGAAGGTGCCACTCCCACTGTCCTTTCCTAATAAAATGAGGAAATTGCATCGCATTGTCT
GAGTAGGTGTCATTCTATTCTGGGGGGTGGGGTGGGGCAGGACAGCAAGGGGGAGGATTGGGAAGACAAT
AGCAGGCATGCTGGGGATGCGGTGGGCTCTATGGCTTCTGAGGCGGAAAGAACCAGCTGGGGCTCGACTA
GAGCATGGCTACGTAGATAAGTAGCATGGCGGGTTAATCATTAACTACAAGGAACCCCTAGTGATGGAGT
TGGCCACTCCCTCTCTGCGCGCTCGCTCGCTCACTGAGGCCGGGCGACCAAAGGTCGCCCGACGCCCGGG
CTTTGCCCGGGCGGCCTCAGTGAGCGAGCGAGCGCGCAGAGCTTTTTGCAAAAGCCTAGGCCTCCAAAAA
AGCCTCCTCACTACTTCTGGAATAGCTCAGAGGCCGAGGCGGCCTCGGCCTCTGCATAAATAAAAAAAAT
TAGTCAGCCATGGGGCGGAGAATGGGCGGAACTGGGCGGAGTTAGGGGCGGGATGGGCGGAGTTAGGGGC
GGGACTATGGTTGCTGACTAATTGAGATGCATGCTTTGCATACTTCTGCCTGCTGGGGAGCCTGGGGACT
TTCCACACCTGGTTGCTGACTAATTGAGATGCATGCTTTGCATACTTCTGCCTGCTGGGGAGCCTGGGGA
CTTTCCACACCCTAACTGACACACATTCCACAGCTGCATTAATGAATCGGCCAACGCGCGGGGAGAGGCG
GTTTGCGTATTGGGCGCTCTTCCGCTTCCTCGCTCACTGACTCGCTGCGCTCGGTCGTTCGGCTGCGGCG
AGCGGTATCAGCTCACTCAAAGGCGGTAATACGGTTATCCACAGAATCAGGGGATAACGCAGGAAAGAAC
ATGTGAGCAAAAGGCCAGCAAAAGGCCAGGAACCGTAAAAAGGCCGCGTTGCTGGCGTTTTTCCATAGGC
TCCGCCCCCCTGACGAGCATCACAAAAATCGACGCTCAAGTCAGAGGTGGCGAAACCCGACAGGACTATA
AAGATACCAGGCGTTTCCCCCTGGAAGCTCCCTCGTGCGCTCTCCTGTTCCGACCCTGCCGCTTACCGGA
TACCTGTCCGCCTTTCTCCCTTCGGGAAGCGTGGCGCTTTCTCATAGCTCACGCTGTAGGTATCTCAGTT
CGGTGTAGGTCGTTCGCTCCAAGCTGGGCTGTGTGCACGAACCCCCCGTTCAGCCCGACCGCTGCGCCTT
ATCCGGTAACTATCGTCTTGAGTCCAACCCGGTAAGACACGACTTATCGCCACTGGCAGCAGCCACTGGT
AACAGGATTAGCAGAGCGAGGTATGTAGGCGGTGCTACAGAGTTCTTGAAGTGGTGGCCTAACTACGGCT
ACACTAGAAGAACAGTATTTGGTATCTGCGCTCTGCTGAAGCCAGTTACCTTCGGAAAAAGAGTTGGTAG
CTCTTGATCCGGCAAACAAACCACCGCTGGTAGCGGTGGTTTTTTTGTTTGCAAGCAGCAGATTACGCGC
AGAAAAAAAGGATCTCAAGAAGATCCTTTGATCTTTTCTACGGGGTCTGACGCTCAGTGGAACGAAAACT
CACGTTAAGGGATTTTGGTCATGAGATTATCAAAAAGGATCTTCACCTAGATCCTTTTAAATTAAAAATG
AAGTTTTAAATCAATCTAAAGTATATATGAGTAAACTTGGTCTGACAGTTACCAATGCTTAATCAGTGAG
GCACCTATCTCAGCGATCTGTCTATTTCGTTCATCCATAGTTGCCTGACTCCCCGTCGTGTAGATAACTA
CGATACGGGAGGGCTTACCATCTGGCCCCAGTGCTGCAATGATACCGCGAGACCCACGCTCACCGGCTCC
AGATTTATCAGCAATAAACCAGCCAGCCGGAAGGGCCGAGCGCAGAAGTGGTCCTGCAACTTTATCCGCC
TCCATCCAGTCTATTAATTGTTGCCGGGAAGCTAGAGTAAGTAGTTCGCCAGTTAATAGTTTGCGCAACG
TTGTTGCCATTGCTACAGGCATCGTGGTGTCACGCTCGTCGTTTGGTATGGCTTCATTCAGCTCCGGTTC
CCAACGATCAAGGCGAGTTACATGATCCCCCATGTTGTGCAAAAAAGCGGTTAGCTCCTTCGGTCCTCCG
ATCGTTGTCAGAAGTAAGTTGGCCGCAGTGTTATCACTCATGGTTATGGCAGCACTGCATAATTCTCTTA
CTGTCATGCCATCCGTAAGATGCTTTTCTGTGACTGGTGAGTACTCAACCAAGTCATTCTGAGAATAGTG
TATGCGGCGACCGAGTTGCTCTTGCCCGGCGTCAATACGGGATAATACCGCGCCACATAGCAGAACTTTA
AAAGTGCTCATCATTGGAAAACGTTCTTCGGGGCGAAAACTCTCAAGGATCTTACCGCTGTTGAGATCCA
GTTCGATGTAACCCACTCGTGCACCCAACTGATCTTCAGCATCTTTTACTTTCACCAGCGTTTCTGGGTG
AGCAAAAACAGGAAGGCAAAATGCCGCAAAAAAGGGAATAAGGGCGACACGGAAATGTTGAATACTCATA
CTCTTCCTTTTTCAATATTATTGAAGCATTTATCAGGGTTATTGTCTCATGAGCGGATACATATTTGAAT
GTATTTAGAAAAATAAACAAATAGGGGTTCCGCGCACATTTCCCCGAAAAGTGCCACCTGACGTCTAAGA
AACCATTATTATCATGACATTAACCTATAAAAATAGGCGTATCACGAGGCCCTTTCGTCTCGCGCGTTTC
GGTGATGACGGTGAAAACCTCTGACACATGCAGCTCCCGGAGACGGTCACAGCTTGTCTGTAAGCGGATG
CCGGGAGCAGACAAGCCCGTCAGGGCGCGTCAGCGGGTGTTGGCGGGTGTCGGGGCTGGCTTAACTATGC
GGCATCAGAGCAGATTGTACTGAGAGTGCACCATTCGACGCTCTCCCTTATGCGACTCCTGCATTAGGAA
GCAGCCCAGTAGTAGGTTGAGGCCGTTGAGCACCGCCGCCGCAAGGAATGGTGCATGCAAGGAGATGGCG
CCCAACAGTCCCCCGGCCACGGGGCCTGCCACCATACCCACGCCGAAACAAGCGCTCATGAGCCCGAAGT
GGCGAGCCCGATCTTCCCCATCGGTGATGTCGGCGATATAGGCGCCAGCAACCGCACCTGTGGCGCCGGT
GATGCCGGCCACGATGCGTCCGGCGTAGAGGATCTGGCTAGCGATGACCCTGCTGATTGGTTCGCTGACC
ATTTCCGGGTGCGGGACGGCGTTACCAGAAACTCAGAAGGTTCGTCCAACCAAACCGACTCTGACGGCAG
TTTACGAGAGAGATGATAGGGTCTGCTTCAGTAAGCCAGATGCTACACAATTAGGCTTGTACATATTGTC
GTTAGAACGCGGCTACAATTAATACATAACCTTATGTATCATACACATACGATTTAGGTGACACTATAGA
ATACACGGAATTAATTCTAGCTGCGCGCTCGCTCGCTCACTGAGGCCGCCCGGGCAAAGCCCGGGCGTCG
GGCGACCTTTGGTCGCCCGGCCTCAGTGAGCGAGCGAGCGCGCAGAGAGGGAGTGGCCAACTCCATCACT
AGGGGTTCCTTGTAGTTAATGATTAACCCGCCATGCTACTTATCTACGTAGCCATGCTCTAGGTACCATT
GACGTCAATAATGACGTATGTTCCCATAGTAACGCCAATAGGGACTTTCCATTGACGTCAATGGGTGGAC
TATTTACGGTAAACTGCCCACTTGGCAGTACATCAAGTGTATCATATGCCAAGTACGCCCCCTATTGACG
TCAATGACGGTAAATGGCCCGCCTGGCATTATGCCCAGTACATGACCTTATGGGACTTTCCTACTTGGCA
GTACATCTACGTATTAGTCATCGCTATTACCATGGTCGAGGTGAGCCCCACGTTCTGCTTCACTCTCCCC
ATCTCCCCCCCCTCCCCACCCCCAATTTTGTATTTATTTATTTTTTAATTATTTTGTGCAGCGATGGGGG
CGGGGGGGGGGGGGGGGCGCGCGCCAGGCGGGGCGGGGCGGGGCGAGGGGCGGGGCGGGGCGAGGCGGAG
AGGTGCGGCGGCAGCCAATCAGAGCGGCGCGCTCCGAAAGTTTCCTTTTATGGCGAGGCGGCGGCGGCGG
CGGCCCTATAAAAAGCGAAGCGCGCGGCGGGCGGGAGTCGCTGCGACGCTGCCTTCGCCCCGTGCCCCGC
TCCGCCGCCGCCTCGCGCCGCCCGCCCCGGCTCTGACTGACCGCGTTACTCCCACAGGTGAGCGGGCGGG
ACGGCCCTTCTCCTCCGGGCTGTAATTAGCGCTTGGTTTAATGACGGCTTGTTTCTTTTCTGTGGCTGCG
TGAAAGCCTTGAGGGGCTCCGGGAGGGCCCTTTGTGCGGGGGGAGCGGCTCGGGGCTGTCCGCGGGGGGA
CGGCTGCCTTCGGGGGGGACGGGGCAGGGCGGGGTTCGGCTTCTGGCGTGTGACCGGCGGCTCTAGAGCC
TCTGCTAACCATGTTCATGCCTTCTTCTTTTTCCTACAGCTCCTGGGCAACGTGCTGGTTATTGTGCTGT
CTCATCATTTTGGCAAAGAATTGGATCCACCGGTCGCCACCATGGTGAGCAAGGGCGAGGAGCTGTTCAC
CGGGGTGGTGCCCATCCTGGTCGAGCTGGACGGCGACGTAAACGGCCACAAGTTCAGCGTGTCCGGCGAG
GGCGAGGGCGATGCCACCTACGGCAAGCTGACCCTGAAGTTCATCTGCACCACCGGCAAGCTGCCCGTGC
CCTGGCCCACCCTCGTGACCACCTTCGGCTACGGCCTGCAGTGCTTCGCCCGCTACCCCGACCACATGAA
GCAGCACGACTTCTTCAAGTCCGCCATGCCCGAAGGCTACGTCCAGGAGCGCACCATCTTCTTCAAGGAC
GACGGCAACTACAAGACCCGCGCCGAGGTGAAGTTCGAGGGCGACACCCTGGTGAACCGCATCGAGCTGA
AGGGCATCGACTTCAAGGAGGACGGCAACATCCTGGGGCACAAGCTGGAGTACAACTACAACAGCCACAA
CGTCTATATCATGGCCGACAAGCAGAAGAACGGCATCAAGGTGAACTTCAAGATCCGCCACAACATCGAG
GACGGCAGCGTGCAGCTCGCCGACCACTACCAGCAGAACACCCCCATCGGCGACGGCCCCGTGCTGCTGC
CCGACAACCACTACCTGAGCTACCAGTCCGCCCTGAGCAAAGACCCCAACGAGAAGCGCGATCACATGGT
CCTGCTGGAGTTCGTGACCGCCGCCGGGATCACTCTCGGCATGGACGAGCTGTACAAGTAAAGC
Features (pLannotate 1.2.2; 21 found; start..end, strand, type, name):
    225..351     +  ncRNA          3' miR-30a: sequence downstream of the 71-nt precursor of the human miR-30a microRNA (Zeng et al., 2002) miRNA
    379..967     +  misc_feature   WPRE: woodchuck hepatitis virus posttranscriptional regulatory element
   1000..1224    +  polyA_signal   bGH poly(A) signal: bovine growth hormone polyadenylation signal
   1228..1249    +  promoter       SV40 promoter (fragment): SV40 enhancer and early promoter
   1310..1439    +  repeat_region  AAV2 ITR (fragment): inverted terminal repeat of adeno-associated virus serotype 2 inverted
   1445..1774    -  promoter       SV40 promoter: SV40 enhancer and early promoter
   1781..1837    -  CDS            lacI (fragment): lac repressor; lacI; The lac repressor binds to the lac operator to inhibit transcription in E. coli. This inhibition can be relieved by adding lactose or isopropyl-β-D-thiogalactopyranoside (IPTG).
   2020..2608    -  rep_origin     ori: high-copy-number ColE1/pMB1/pBR322/pUC origin of replication
   2779..3639    -  CDS            AmpR: β-lactamase; bla; confers resistance to ampicillin, carbenicillin, and related antibiotics
   3640..3744    -  promoter       AmpR promoter: bla
   3839..3874    +  CDS            rop (fragment): Rop protein, which maintains plasmids at low copy number; rop
   3976..4024    +  misc_feature   bom (fragment): basis of mobility region from pBR322
   4025..4304    -  CDS            TcR (fragment): tetracycline efflux protein; tet; confers resistance to tetracycline
   4532..4550    +  promoter       SP6 promoter: promoter for bacteriophage SP6 RNA polymerase
   4569..4700    -  repeat_region  AAV2 ITR (fragment): inverted terminal repeat of adeno-associated virus serotype 2 inverted
   4756..5004    +  enhancer       CMV enhancer (fragment): human cytomegalovirus immediate early enhancer
   5006..5283    +  promoter       chicken β-actin promoter: No description available
   5284..5420    +  intron         hybrid intron (fragment): hybrid between chicken β-actin (CBA) and minute virus of mice (MMV) introns (Gray et al., 2011)
   5509..5639    +  intron         chimeric intron (fragment): chimera between introns from chicken β-actin and rabbit β-globin
   5637..5705    +  CDS            HBB (fragment): HBB_LEPEU - Experimental evidence at protein level: Swiss-Prot protein existence level 1. Involved in oxygen transport from the lung to the various peripheral tissues. From Lepus europaeus (European hare).
   5712..6431    +  CDS            EYFP: enhanced YFP mammalian codon-optimized
