>Addgene plasmid #180400 | AAV.CBA.YFP.miR-E_shSrpk3-1 | addgene full sequence | sequence record 354002 | Addgene NGS Result
GGCCGCCTCGACTAGGGATAACAGGGTAATTGTTTGAATGAGGCTTCAGTACTTTACAGAATCGTTGCCT
GCACATCTTGGAAACACTTGCTGGGATTACTTCGACTTCTTAACCCAACAGAAGGCTCGAGAAGGTATAT
TGCTGTTGACAGTGAGCGCAGCCTGAGAACATCTTACTGATAGTGAAGCCACAGATGTATCAGTAAGATG
TTCTCAGGCTTTGCCTACTGCCTCGGACTTCAAGGGGCTAGAATTCGAGCAATTATCTTGTTTACTAAAA
CTGAATACCTTGCTATCTCTTTGATACATTTTTACAAAGCTGAATTAAAATGGTATAAATTAAATCACTT
TTTTCAATTGACGCGTAAGCTTATCGATAATCAACCTCTGGATTACAAAATTTGTGAAAGATTGACTGGT
ATTCTTAACTATGTTGCTCCTTTTACGCTATGTGGATACGCTGCTTTAATGCCTTTGTATCATGCTATTG
CTTCCCGTATGGCTTTCATTTTCTCCTCCTTGTATAAATCCTGGTTGCTGTCTCTTTATGAGGAGTTGTG
GCCCGTTGTCAGGCAACGTGGCGTGGTGTGCACTGTGTTTGCTGACGCAACCCCCACTGGTTGGGGCATT
GCCACCACCTGTCAGCTCCTTTCCGGGACTTTCGCTTTCCCCCTCCCTATTGCCACGGCGGAACTCATCG
CCGCCTGCCTTGCCCGCTGCTGGACAGGGGCTCGGCTGTTGGGCACTGACAATTCCGTGGTGTTGTCGGG
GAAATCATCGTCCTTTCCTTGGCTGCTCGCCTGTGTTGCCACCTGGATTCTGCGCGGGACGTCCTTCTGC
TACGTCCCTTCGGCCCTCAATCCAGCGGACCTTCCTTCCCGCGGCCTGCTGCCGGCTCTGCGGCCTCTTC
CGCGTCTTCGCCTTCGCCCTCAGACGAGTCGGATCTCCCTTTGGGCCGCCTCCCCGCATCGATACCGTCG
ACTCGCTGATCAGCCTCGACTGTGCCTTCTAGTTGCCAGCCATCTGTTGTTTGCCCCTCCCCCGTGCCTT
CCTTGACCCTGGAAGGTGCCACTCCCACTGTCCTTTCCTAATAAAATGAGGAAATTGCATCGCATTGTCT
GAGTAGGTGTCATTCTATTCTGGGGGGTGGGGTGGGGCAGGACAGCAAGGGGGAGGATTGGGAAGACAAT
AGCAGGCATGCTGGGGATGCGGTGGGCTCTATGGCTTCTGAGGCGGAAAGAACCAGCTGGGGCTCGACTA
GAGCATGGCTACGTAGATAAGTAGCATGGCGGGTTAATCATTAACTACAAGGAACCCCTAGTGATGGAGT
TGGCCACTCCCTCTCTGCGCGCTCGCTCGCTCACTGAGGCCGGGCGACCAAAGGTCGCCCGACGCCCGGG
CGGCCTCAGTGAGCGAGCGAGCGCGCAGAGCTTTTTGCAAAAGCCTAGGCCTCCAAAAAAGCCTCCTCAC
TACTTCTGGAATAGCTCAGAGGCCGAGGCGGCCTCGGCCTCTGCATAAATAAAAAAAATTAGTCAGCCAT
GGGGCGGAGAATGGGCGGAACTGGGCGGAGTTAGGGGCGGGATGGGCGGAGTTAGGGGCGGGACTATGGT
TGCTGACTAATTGAGATGCATGCTTTGCATACTTCTGCCTGCTGGGGAGCCTGGGGACTTTCCACACCTG
GTTGCTGACTAATTGAGATGCATGCTTTGCATACTTCTGCCTGCTGGGGAGCCTGGGGACTTTCCACACC
CTAACTGACACACATTCCACAGCTGCATTAATGAATCGGCCAACGCGCGGGGAGAGGCGGTTTGCGTATT
GGGCGCTCTTCCGCTTCCTCGCTCACTGACTCGCTGCGCTCGGTCGTTCGGCTGCGGCGAGCGGTATCAG
CTCACTCAAAGGCGGTAATACGGTTATCCACAGAATCAGGGGATAACGCAGGAAAGAACATGTGAGCAAA
AGGCCAGCAAAAGGCCAGGAACCGTAAAAAGGCCGCGTTGCTGGCGTTTTTCCATAGGCTCCGCCCCCCT
GACGAGCATCACAAAAATCGACGCTCAAGTCAGAGGTGGCGAAACCCGACAGGACTATAAAGATACCAGG
CGTTTCCCCCTGGAAGCTCCCTCGTGCGCTCTCCTGTTCCGACCCTGCCGCTTACCGGATACCTGTCCGC
CTTTCTCCCTTCGGGAAGCGTGGCGCTTTCTCATAGCTCACGCTGTAGGTATCTCAGTTCGGTGTAGGTC
GTTCGCTCCAAGCTGGGCTGTGTGCACGAACCCCCCGTTCAGCCCGACCGCTGCGCCTTATCCGGTAACT
ATCGTCTTGAGTCCAACCCGGTAAGACACGACTTATCGCCACTGGCAGCAGCCACTGGTAACAGGATTAG
CAGAGCGAGGTATGTAGGCGGTGCTACAGAGTTCTTGAAGTGGTGGCCTAACTACGGCTACACTAGAAGA
ACAGTATTTGGTATCTGCGCTCTGCTGAAGCCAGTTACCTTCGGAAAAAGAGTTGGTAGCTCTTGATCCG
GCAAACAAACCACCGCTGGTAGCGGTGGTTTTTTTGTTTGCAAGCAGCAGATTACGCGCAGAAAAAAAGG
ATCTCAAGAAGATCCTTTGATCTTTTCTACGGGGTCTGACGCTCAGTGGAACGAAAACTCACGTTAAGGG
ATTTTGGTCATGAGATTATCAAAAAGGATCTTCACCTAGATCCTTTTAAATTAAAAATGAAGTTTTAAAT
CAATCTAAAGTATATATGAGTAAACTTGGTCTGACAGTTACCAATGCTTAATCAGTGAGGCACCTATCTC
AGCGATCTGTCTATTTCGTTCATCCATAGTTGCCTGACTCCCCGTCGTGTAGATAACTACGATACGGGAG
GGCTTACCATCTGGCCCCAGTGCTGCAATGATACCGCGAGACCCACGCTCACCGGCTCCAGATTTATCAG
CAATAAACCAGCCAGCCGGAAGGGCCGAGCGCAGAAGTGGTCCTGCAACTTTATCCGCCTCCATCCAGTC
TATTAATTGTTGCCGGGAAGCTAGAGTAAGTAGTTCGCCAGTTAATAGTTTGCGCAACGTTGTTGCCATT
GCTACAGGCATCGTGGTGTCACGCTCGTCGTTTGGTATGGCTTCATTCAGCTCCGGTTCCCAACGATCAA
GGCGAGTTACATGATCCCCCATGTTGTGCAAAAAAGCGGTTAGCTCCTTCGGTCCTCCGATCGTTGTCAG
AAGTAAGTTGGCCGCAGTGTTATCACTCATGGTTATGGCAGCACTGCATAATTCTCTTACTGTCATGCCA
TCCGTAAGATGCTTTTCTGTGACTGGTGAGTACTCAACCAAGTCATTCTGAGAATAGTGTATGCGGCGAC
CGAGTTGCTCTTGCCCGGCGTCAATACGGGATAATACCGCGCCACATAGCAGAACTTTAAAAGTGCTCAT
CATTGGAAAACGTTCTTCGGGGCGAAAACTCTCAAGGATCTTACCGCTGTTGAGATCCAGTTCGATGTAA
CCCACTCGTGCACCCAACTGATCTTCAGCATCTTTTACTTTCACCAGCGTTTCTGGGTGAGCAAAAACAG
GAAGGCAAAATGCCGCAAAAAAGGGAATAAGGGCGACACGGAAATGTTGAATACTCATACTCTTCCTTTT
TCAATATTATTGAAGCATTTATCAGGGTTATTGTCTCATGAGCGGATACATATTTGAATGTATTTAGAAA
AATAAACAAATAGGGGTTCCGCGCACATTTCCCCGAAAAGTGCCACCTGACGTCTAAGAAACCATTATTA
TCATGACATTAACCTATAAAAATAGGCGTATCACGAGGCCCTTTCGTCTCGCGCGTTTCGGTGATGACGG
TGAAAACCTCTGACACATGCAGCTCCCGGAGACGGTCACAGCTTGTCTGTAAGCGGATGCCGGGAGCAGA
CAAGCCCGTCAGGGCGCGTCAGCGGGTGTTGGCGGGTGTCGGGGCTGGCTTAACTATGCGGCATCAGAGC
AGATTGTACTGAGAGTGCACCATTCGACGCTCTCCCTTATGCGACTCCTGCATTAGGAAGCAGCCCAGTA
GTAGGTTGAGGCCGTTGAGCACCGCCGCCGCAAGGAATGGTGCATGCAAGGAGATGGCGCCCAACAGTCC
CCCGGCCACGGGGCCTGCCACCATACCCACGCCGAAACAAGCGCTCATGAGCCCGAAGTGGCGAGCCCGA
TCTTCCCCATCGGTGATGTCGGCGATATAGGCGCCAGCAACCGCACCTGTGGCGCCGGTGATGCCGGCCA
CGATGCGTCCGGCGTAGAGGATCTGGCTAGCGATGACCCTGCTGATTGGTTCGCTGACCATTTCCGGGTG
CGGGACGGCGTTACCAGAAACTCAGAAGGTTCGTCCAACCAAACCGACTCTGACGGCAGTTTACGAGAGA
GATGATAGGGTCTGCTTCAGTAAGCCAGATGCTACACAATTAGGCTTGTACATATTGTCGTTAGAACGCG
GCTACAATTAATACATAACCTTATGTATCATACACATACGATTTAGGTGACACTATAGAATACACGGAAT
TAATTCTAGCTGCGCGCTCGCTCGCTCACTGAGGCCGCCCGGGCAAAGCCCGGGCGTCGGGCGACCTTTG
GTCGCCCGGCCTCAGTGAGCGAGCGAGCGCGCAGAGAGGGAGTGGCCAACTCCATCACTAGGGGTTCCTT
GTAGTTAATGATTAACCCGCCATGCTACTTATCTACGTAGCCATGCTCTAGGTACCATTGACGTCAATAA
TGACGTATGTTCCCATAGTAACGCCAATAGGGACTTTCCATTGACGTCAATGGGTGGAGTATTTACGGTA
AACTGCCCACTTGGCAGTACATCAAGTGTATCATATGCCAAGTACGCCCCCTATTGACGTCAATGACGGT
AAATGGCCCGCCTGGCATTATGCCCAGTACATGACCTTATGGGACTTTCCTACTTGGCAGTACATCTACG
TATTAGTCATCGCTATTACCATGGTCGAGGTGAGCCCCACGTTCTGCTTCACTCTCCCCATCTCCCCCCC
CTCCCCACCCCCAATTTTGTATTTATTTATTTTTTAATTATTTTGTGCAGCGATGGGGGCGGGGGGGGGG
GGGGGGCGCGCGCCRGGSGGGGSGGGGSGGGGSGRGGGGSGGGGSGGGGSGAGGCGGAGAGGTGCGGCGG
CAGCCAATCAGAGCGGCGCGCTCCGAAAGTTTCCTTTTATGGCGAGGCGGCGGCGGCGGCGGCCCTATAA
AAAGCGAAGCGCGCGGCGGGCGGGAGTCGCTGCGCGCTGCCTTCGCCCCGTGCCCCGCTCCGCCGCCGCC
TCGCGCCGCCCGCCCCGGCTCTGACTGACCGCGTTACTCCCACAGGTGAGCGGGCGGGACGGCCCTTCTC
CTCCGGGCTGTAATTAGCGCTTGGTTTAATGACGGCTTGTTTCTTTTCTGTGGCTGCGTGAAAGCCTTGA
GGGGCTCCGGGAGGGCCCTTTGTGCGGGGGGAGCGGCTCGGGGCTGTCCGCGGGGGGACGGCTGCCTTCG
GGGGGGACGGGGCAGGGCGGGGTTCGGCTTCTGGCGTGTGACCGGCGGCTCTAGAGCCTCTGCTAACCAT
GTTCATGCCTTCTTCTTTTTCCTACAGCTCCTGGGCAACGTGCTGGTTATTGTGCTGTCTCATCATTTTG
GCAAAGAATTGGATCCACCGGTCGCCACCATGGTGAGCAAGGGCGAGGAGCTGTTCACCGGGGTGGTGCC
CATCCTGGTCGAGCTGGACGGCGACGTAAACGGCCACAAGTTCAGCGTGTCCGGCGAGGGCGAGGGCGAT
GCCACCTACGGCAAGCTGACCCTGAAGTTCATCTGCACCACCGGCAAGCTGCCCGTGCCCTGGCCCACCC
TCGTGACCACCTTCGGCTACGGCCTGCAGTGCTTCGCCCGCTACCCCGACCACATGAAGCAGCACGACTT
CTTCAAGTCCGCCATGCCCGAAGGCTACGTCCAGGAGCGCACCATCTTCTTCAAGGACGACGGCAACTAC
AAGACCCGCGCCGAGGTGAAGTTCGAGGGCGACACCCTGGTGAACCGCATCGAGCTGAAGGGCATCGACT
TCAAGGAGGACGGCAACATCCTGGGGCACAAGCTGGAGTACAACTACAACAGCCACAACGTCTATATCAT
GGCCGACAAGCAGAAGAACGGCATCAAGGTGAACTTCAAGATCCGCCACAACATCGAGGACGGCAGCGTG
CAGCTCGCCGACCACTACCAGCAGAACACCCCCATCGGCGACGGCCCCGTGCTGCTGCCCGACAACCACT
ACCTGAGCTACCAGTCCGCCCTGAGCAAAGACCCCAACGAGAAGCGCGATCACATGGTCCTGCTGGAGTT
CGTGACCGCCGCCGGGATCACTCTCGGCATGGACGAGCTGTACAAGTAAAGC
Features (pLannotate 1.2.2; 22 found; start..end, strand, type, name):
    225..351     +  ncRNA          3' miR-30a: sequence downstream of the 71-nt precursor of the human miR-30a microRNA (Zeng et al., 2002) miRNA
    379..967     +  misc_feature   WPRE: woodchuck hepatitis virus posttranscriptional regulatory element
   1000..1224    +  polyA_signal   bGH poly(A) signal: bovine growth hormone polyadenylation signal
   1228..1249    +  promoter       SV40 promoter (fragment): SV40 enhancer and early promoter
   1310..1401    +  repeat_region  AAV2 ITR (fragment): inverted terminal repeat of adeno-associated virus serotype 2 inverted
   1401..1430    -  repeat_region  AAV2 ITR (fragment): inverted terminal repeat of adeno-associated virus serotype 2 inverted
   1434..1763    -  promoter       SV40 promoter: SV40 enhancer and early promoter
   1770..1826    -  CDS            lacI (fragment): lac repressor; lacI; The lac repressor binds to the lac operator to inhibit transcription in E. coli. This inhibition can be relieved by adding lactose or isopropyl-β-D-thiogalactopyranoside (IPTG).
   2009..2597    -  rep_origin     ori: high-copy-number ColE1/pMB1/pBR322/pUC origin of replication
   2768..3628    -  CDS            AmpR: β-lactamase; bla; confers resistance to ampicillin, carbenicillin, and related antibiotics
   3629..3733    -  promoter       AmpR promoter: bla
   3828..3863    +  CDS            rop (fragment): Rop protein, which maintains plasmids at low copy number; rop
   3965..4013    +  misc_feature   bom (fragment): basis of mobility region from pBR322
   4014..4293    -  CDS            TcR (fragment): tetracycline efflux protein; tet; confers resistance to tetracycline
   4521..4539    +  promoter       SP6 promoter: promoter for bacteriophage SP6 RNA polymerase
   4558..4689    -  repeat_region  AAV2 ITR (fragment): inverted terminal repeat of adeno-associated virus serotype 2 inverted
   4745..4993    +  enhancer       CMV enhancer (fragment): human cytomegalovirus immediate early enhancer
   4995..5272    +  promoter       chicken β-actin promoter: No description available
   5273..5408    +  intron         hybrid intron (fragment): hybrid between chicken β-actin (CBA) and minute virus of mice (MMV) introns (Gray et al., 2011)
   5497..5627    +  intron         chimeric intron (fragment): chimera between introns from chicken β-actin and rabbit β-globin
   5625..5693    +  CDS            HBB (fragment): HBB_LEPEU - Experimental evidence at protein level: Swiss-Prot protein existence level 1. Involved in oxygen transport from the lung to the various peripheral tissues. From Lepus europaeus (European hare).
   5700..6419    +  CDS            EYFP: enhanced YFP mammalian codon-optimized
