[The description below was written by a language model from this plasmid's Addgene catalogue record and pLannotate feature annotations shown in this document.]
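Description:
AAV.CBA.YFP.miR-E_shSrpk3-1 is an AAV transfer plasmid for RNA interference, built to produce recombinant adeno-associated virus carrying a microRNA-embedded shRNA against mouse Srpk3 (also known as Mssk1 or Stk23). It is propagated in E. coli on a high-copy ColE1/pUC-type origin with ampicillin selection through β-lactamase. The record lists a recombination-deficient strain for growth, a common choice for keeping the repeat-rich AAV2 inverted terminal repeats intact. The backbone also contains remnants of older cloning vectors (fragments of rop, bom, tetracycline resistance and lacI, an SP6 promoter and an SV40 promoter outside the ITRs). These play no evident role in the payload.

Between the two AAV2 ITRs, which direct replication and packaging of the viral genome, sits a single Pol II expression cassette. A CBA promoter, made up of a CMV enhancer fragment, the chicken β-actin promoter and intron sequences, drives EYFP. The 97 bp shRNA insert, introduced by Gibson cloning, lies downstream of the reporter in a miR-E scaffold, an optimised miR-30-derived context; the feature table annotates only the 3' miR-30a flank. WPRE and the bovine growth hormone polyadenylation signal follow, enhancing transcript stability and ending the message. Because fluorescent protein and hairpin share one transcript, YFP fluorescence marks the transduced cells in which knockdown is expected.

The depositor and sequencing-derived records differ by about a dozen nucleotides. In the sequenced version the ITR following the bGH poly(A) signal is annotated as two shorter fragments. The associated publication concerns genetic screens for regulators of polyglutamine-expanded ataxin-1, which suggests use in testing Srpk3 knockdown in mouse models.
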