Addgene plasmid #180400: AAV.CBA.YFP.miR-E_shSrpk3-1
Purpose: Producing AAV that encodes mouse Srpk3 shRNA-1 with miR-E backbone
Depositing lab: Huda Zoghbi. Depositing organization: Baylor College of Medicine. Publication: Cross-species genetic screens identify transglutaminase 5 as a regulator of polyglutamine-expanded ataxin-1. Lee WS, Al-Ramahi I, Jeong HH, Jang Y, Lin T, Adamski CJ, Lavery LA, Rath S, Richman R, Bondar VV, Alcala E, Revelli JP, Orr HT, Liu Z, Botas J, Zoghbi HY. J Clin Invest. 2022 May 2;132(9). pii: 156616. doi: 10.1172/JCI156616. PubMed 35499073.
Backbone
  Vector backbone: AAV.CBA.YFP.miR-E
  Backbone size w/o insert (bp): 6337
  Vector type: AAV, RNAi
Growth in bacteria
  Bacterial resistance: Ampicillin, 100 μg/mL
  Growth temperature: 37°C
  Growth strain: NEB Stable
  Copy number: High Copy
Gene/Insert
  Gene/Insert name: shSrpk3-1
  gRNA/shRNA sequence: CAGCCTGAGAACATCTTACTGA
  Species: M. musculus (mouse)
  Insert size (bp): 97
  Entrez Gene: Srpk3 (a.k.a. Mssk1, Stk23)
  Promoter: CBA
  Cloning method: Gibson Cloning
  Sequencing primers: 5′ ACTACCTGAGCTACCAGTCC; 3′ CATAGCGTAAAAGGAGCAACA
Terms and licenses: Academic/Nonprofit Terms; Industry Terms: Not Available to Industry
How to cite: AAV.CBA.YFP.miR-E_shSrpk3-1 was a gift from Huda Zoghbi (Addgene plasmid # 180400 ; http://n2t.net/addgene:180400 ; RRID:Addgene_180400)
