>Addgene plasmid #180400 | AAV.CBA.YFP.miR-E_shSrpk3-1 | depositor partial sequence | sequence record 350479 | shSrpk3-1 stem-sense-loop-antisense-stem
TGCTGTTGACAGTGAGCGCAGCCTGAGAACATCTTACTGATAGTGAAGCCACAGATGTATCAGTAAGATG
TTCTCAGGCTTTGCCTACTGCCTCGGA
